Addgene plasmid #43720: III-TTCC
Depositing lab: Chad Cowan & Kiran Musunuru. Depositing organization: Harvard University. Publication: A TALEN Genome-Editing System for Generating Human Stem Cell-Based Disease Models. Ding Q, Lee YK, Schaefer EA, Peters DT, Veres A, Kim K, Kuperwasser N, Motola DL, Meissner TB, Hendriks WT, Trevisan M, Gupta RM, Moisan A, Banks E, Friesen M, Schinzel RT, Xia F, Tang A, Xia Y, Figueroa E, Wann A, Ahfeldt T, Daheron L, Zhang F, Rubin LL, Peng LF, Chung RT, Musunuru K, Cowan CA. Cell Stem Cell. 2012 Dec 12. pii: S1934-5909(12)00645-5. doi: 10.1016/j.stem.2012.11.011. PubMed 23246482.
Backbone
  Vector backbone: pCRII-TOPO
  Backbone manufacturer: Invitrogen
  Backbone size w/o insert (bp): 3973
  Vector type: Bacterial Cloning
Growth in bacteria
  Bacterial resistance: Ampicillin and Kanamycin, 100 & 50 μg/mL
  Growth temperature: 37°C
  Growth strain: Top10
  Copy number: High Copy
Gene/Insert
  Gene/Insert name: III-TTCC
  Species: Synthetic
  Insert size (bp): 426
  Cloning method: TOPO Cloning
  Sequencing primers: 5′ T7; 3′ M13-rev
Terms and licenses: Academic/Nonprofit Terms; Industry Terms: Not Available to Industry
How to cite: III-TTCC was a gift from Chad Cowan & Kiran Musunuru (Addgene plasmid # 43720 ; http://n2t.net/addgene:43720 ; RRID:Addgene_43720)
