[The description below was written by a language model from this plasmid's Addgene catalogue record.]
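Description:
III-TTCC is a bacterial cloning plasmid built on the commercial pCRII-TOPO backbone (about 4.0 kb without insert), into which a 426 bp synthetic insert was introduced by TOPO cloning. It is a high-copy plasmid maintained in E. coli and carries both ampicillin and kanamycin resistance, as is standard for this backbone, so either or both antibiotics can be used for selection. The insert is flanked by the T7 and M13 reverse priming sites, which are the listed sequencing primers. No feature table is provided, so other backbone elements cannot be confirmed from the record itself.

The record gives no functional description of the insert beyond its name, synthetic origin and size. It was deposited in connection with a TALEN genome-editing system developed for generating human stem cell-based disease models. In that context, the name and length are consistent with a pre-assembled block of four TALE repeat units specifying the bases T-T-C-C, with "III" plausibly denoting the block's position in an ordered assembly of such modules. This reading is an inference rather than something the catalogue states. There is no indication of a eukaryotic promoter, a nuclease domain, a reporter or a mammalian selection marker, and the vector type is listed only as bacterial cloning. The plasmid is therefore best regarded as a storage and propagation vehicle for a library component, from which the insert would be transferred into a separate TALEN expression backbone, rather than as something expressed directly in cells.
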