>Addgene plasmid #43720 | III-TTCC | depositor partial sequence | sequence record 58985 | III-TTCC sequence 426 bps
CGTCTCGGCTCACCCCAGAGCAGGTCGTGGCCATTGCCTCGAATGGAGGGGGCAAACAGGCGTTGGAAAC
CGTACAACGATTGCTGCCGGTGCTGTGCCAAGCGCACGGACTCACCCCAGAGCAGGTCGTGGCCATTGCC
TCGAATGGAGGGGGCAAACAGGCGTTGGAAACCGTACAACGATTGCTGCCGGTGCTGTGCCAAGCGCACG
GCCTCACCCCAGAGCAGGTCGTGGCGATCGCAAGCCACGACGGAGGAAAGCAAGCCTTGGAAACAGTACA
GAGGCTGTTGCCTGTGCTGTGCCAAGCGCACGGATTAACCCCAGAGCAGGTCGTGGCGATCGCAAGCCAC
GACGGAGGAAAGCAAGCCTTGGAAACAGTACAGAGGCTGTTGCCTGTGCTGTGCCAAGCGCACGGACTCA
GAGACG
