>Addgene plasmid #43720 | III-TTCC | addgene partial sequence | sequence record 61743 | M13-F20 5'-TGTAAAACGACGGCCAGT-3'
TTGGGCGATTGGGCCCTCTGATGCATGCTCGAGCGGCCGCCAGTGTGATGGATATCTGCAGAATTCGCCC
TTGATGCCGTCCTAGCGCGTCTCGGCTCACCCCAGAGCAGGTCGTGGCCATTGCCTCGAATGGAGGGGGC
AAACAGGCGTTGGAAACCGTACAACGATTGCTGCCGGTGCTGTGCCAAGCGCACGGACTCACCCCAGAGC
AGGTCGTGGCCATTGCCTCGAATGGAGGGGGCAAACAGGCGTTGGAAACCGTACAACGATTGCTGCCGGT
GCTGTGCCAAGCGCACGGCCTCACCCCAGAGCAGGTCGTGGCGATCGCAAGCCACGACGGAGGAAAGCAA
GCCTTGGAAACAGTACAGAGGCTGTTGCCTGTGCTGTGCCAAGCGCACGGATTAACCCCAGAGCAGGTCG
TGGCGATCGCAAGCCACGACGGAGGAAAGCAAGCCTTGGAAACAGTACAGAGGCTGTTGCCTGTGCTGTG
CCAAGCGCACGGACTCAGAGACGTGGGCACAGGAAAGATACTTAAGGGCGAATTCCAGCACACTGGCGGC
CGTTACTAGTGGATCCGAGCTCGGTACCAAGCTTGATGCATAGCTTGAGTATTCTATAGTGTCACCTAAA
TAGCTTGGCGTAATCATGGTCATAGCTGTTTCCTGTGTGAAATTGTTATCCGCTCACAATTCCACACAAC
ATACGAGCCGGAAGCATAAAGTGTAAAGCCTGGGGTGCCTAATGAGTGAGCTAACTCACATTAATTGCGT
TGCGCTCACTGCCCGCTTTCCAGTCGGGAAACCTGTCGTGCCAGCTGCATTAATGAATCGGCCAACGCGC
GGGGAGAGGCGGTTTGCGTATTGGGCGCTCTTCCGCTTCCTCGCTCACTGACTCGCTGCGCTCGGTCGTT
CGGCTGCGGCGAGCGGTATCAGCTCACTCAAGGCGGTATACGTTATCAAGATCAGGATACCAGAAAAATT
ACAAGCACAAGCGACTAAGCTTTGTTCATCCTATA
